Addgene plasmid #239412: pTom20-mScarlet3-H (aka mYongHong)
Purpose: Expresses Tom20-mScarlet3-H in mammalian cells
Depositing lab: Zhifei Fu. Depositing organization: Fujian Medical University. Publication: A highly stable monomeric red fluorescent protein for advanced microscopy. Xiong H, Chang Q, Ding J, Wang S, Zhang W, Li Y, Wu Y, Lin P, Yang C, Liu M, Fang G, Yang Y, Xie J, Qi D, Jiang T, Fu W, Hu F, Chen Y, Yue R, Li Y, Cui Y, Li M, Fan S, Yang Y, Xu Y, Li D, Zhang F, Zhao H, Wu C, Zheng Q, Piatkevich KD, Fu Z. Nat Methods. 2025 Apr 17. doi: 10.1038/s41592-025-02676-5. PubMed 40247125.
Backbone
  Vector backbone: pN1
  Vector type: Mammalian Expression
Growth in bacteria
  Bacterial resistance: Kanamycin, 50 μg/mL
  Growth temperature: 37°C
  Growth strain: DH5alpha
  Copy number: High Copy
Gene/Insert
  Gene/Insert name: Tom20
  Species: H. sapiens (human)
  Mutation: M163H in mScarlet3
  Entrez Gene: TOMM20 (a.k.a. MAS20, MOM19, TOM20)
  Promoter: CMV
  Tag / fusion protein: mScarlet3-H (aka mYongHong) (C terminal on insert)
  Cloning method: Restriction Enzyme; 5′ cloning site unknown (unknown if destroyed)
Terms and licenses: Academic/Nonprofit Terms; Industry Terms: Not Available to Industry
How to cite: pTom20-mScarlet3-H (aka mYongHong) was a gift from Zhifei Fu (Addgene plasmid # 239412 ; http://n2t.net/addgene:239412 ; RRID:Addgene_239412)
