[The description below was written by a language model from this plasmid's Addgene catalogue record and pLannotate feature annotations shown in this document.]
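Description:
pTom20-mScarlet3-H (aka mYongHong) is a 5,095 nt mammalian expression plasmid built on a pN1-type backbone, designed to label mitochondria with a red fluorescent protein. The CMV immediate-early enhancer and promoter drive an open reading frame encoding human TOMM20 (Tom20), a receptor subunit of the translocase of the outer mitochondrial membrane, fused at its C terminus to mScarlet3-H. According to the record, this tag is mScarlet3 carrying an M163H substitution. The automated annotation labels the fluorescent protein region as a fragment of an mScarlet-I derivative, which probably reflects the closest match in the annotation database rather than the actual identity of the tag. An SV40 polyadenylation signal follows the fusion. Because Tom20 is anchored in the outer membrane, the fusion should place the fluorophore on the mitochondrial surface.

The plasmid replicates in bacteria at high copy from a ColE1/pUC-type origin and is selected with kanamycin. The Tn5 NeoR/KanR gene is preceded by both a bacterial (bla) promoter and the SV40 enhancer/early promoter and is terminated by the HSV TK polyadenylation signal. The same marker can therefore confer G418 resistance in mammalian cells. An f1 origin is also present, which allows single-stranded DNA production. Short annotated fragments of ble, the bGH poly(A) signal and SV40 large T antigen appear to be backbone remnants rather than functional elements. The associated publication describes a highly stable monomeric red fluorescent protein for advanced microscopy, and this construct serves to express the Tom20 fusion in mammalian cells as a mitochondrial marker for imaging. The cloning sites used are not recorded.
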