Features (pLannotate 1.2.2; 14 found; start..end, strand, type, name):
     40..397     +  promoter       SV40 promoter: SV40 enhancer and early promoter
    432..1226    +  CDS            NeoR/KanR: aminoglycoside phosphotransferase from Tn5; aph(3')-II (or nptII); confers resistance to neomycin, kanamycin, and G418 (Geneticin®)
   1247..1399    +  CDS            ble (fragment): BLE_KLEPN - Experimental evidence at protein level: Swiss-Prot protein existence level 1. Binding protein with a strong affinity to the bleomycin family of antibiotics. Binds to CL990; an antimitotic-antibiotic compound. From Klebsiella pneumoniae.
   1458..1505    +  polyA_signal   HSV TK poly(A) signal: herpes simplex virus thymidine kinase polyadenylation signal (Cole and Stacy, 1985)
   1596..1612    -  polyA_signal   bGH poly(A) signal (fragment): bovine growth hormone polyadenylation signal
   1834..2422    +  rep_origin     ori: high-copy-number ColE1/pMB1/pBR322/pUC origin of replication
   2597..2900    +  enhancer       CMV enhancer: human cytomegalovirus immediate early enhancer
   2901..3104    +  promoter       CMV promoter: human cytomegalovirus (CMV) immediate early promoter
   3139..3573    +  CDS            TOMM20: TOM20_HUMAN - Also known as KIAA0016. Experimental evidence at protein level: Swiss-Prot protein existence level 1. Central component of the receptor complex responsible for the recognition and translocation of cytosolically synthesized mitochondrial preproteins. Together with TOM22 functions as the transit peptide receptor at the surface of the mitochondrion outer membrane and facilitates the movement of preproteins into the TOM40 translocation pore (By similarity). Required for the translocation across the mitochondrial outer membrane of cytochrome P450 monooxygenases. From Homo sapiens (Hum
   3604..4274    +  CDS            mScarlet-2I (fragment): mScarlet-I derivative in which the N- and C-termini have been modified to reduce cytotoxicity (Valbuena et al., 2020) preserves the original mammalian codon optimization
   4313..4396    +  CDS            large T antigen (fragment): large T antigen from SV40 (simian virus 40)
   4419..4540    +  polyA_signal   SV40 poly(A) signal: SV40 polyadenylation signal
   4574..5002    -  rep_origin     f1 ori (sequence partly withheld): f1 bacteriophage origin of replication; arrow indicates direction of (+) strand synthesis
   5029..38      +  promoter       AmpR promoter (across the origin): bla
>Addgene plasmid #239412 | pTom20-mScarlet3-H (aka mYongHong) | addgene full sequence | sequence record 481790 | Addgene NGS Result
CCTGATAAATGCTTCAATAATATTGAAAAAGGAAGAGTCCTGAGGCGGAAAGAACCAGCTGTGGAATGTG
TGTCAGTTAGGGTGTGGAAAGTCCCCAGGCTCCCCAGCAGGCAGAAGTATGCAAAGCATGCATCTCAATT
AGTCAGCAACCAGGTGTGGAAAGTCCCCAGGCTCCCCAGCAGGCAGAAGTATGCAAAGCATGCATCTCAA
TTAGTCAGCAACCATAGTCCCGCCCCTAACTCCGCCCATCCCGCCCCTAACTCCGCCCAGTTCCGCCCAT
TCTCCGCCCCATGGCTGACTAATTTTTTTTATTTATGCAGAGGCCGAGGCCGCCTCGGCCTCTGAGCTAT
TCCAGAAGTAGTGAGGAGGCTTTTTTGGAGGCCTAGGCTTTTGCAAAGATCGATCAAGAGACAGGATGAG
GATCGTTTCGCATGATTGAACAAGATGGATTGCACGCAGGTTCTCCGGCCGCTTGGGTGGAGAGGCTATT
CGGCTATGACTGGGCACAACAGACAATCGGCTGCTCTGATGCCGCCGTGTTCCGGCTGTCAGCGCAGGGG
CGCCCGGTTCTTTTTGTCAAGACCGACCTGTCCGGTGCCCTGAATGAACTGCAAGACGAGGCAGCGCGGC
TATCGTGGCTGGCCACGACGGGCGTTCCTTGCGCAGCTGTGCTCGACGTTGTCACTGAAGCGGGAAGGGA
CTGGCTGCTATTGGGCGAAGTGCCGGGGCAGGATCTCCTGTCATCTCACCTTGCTCCTGCCGAGAAAGTA
TCCATCATGGCTGATGCAATGCGGCGGCTGCATACGCTTGATCCGGCTACCTGCCCATTCGACCACCAAG
CGAAACATCGCATCGAGCGAGCACGTACTCGGATGGAAGCCGGTCTTGTCGATCAGGATGATCTGGACGA
AGAGCATCAGGGGCTCGCGCCAGCCGAACTGTTCGCCAGGCTCAAGGCGAGCATGCCCGACGGCGAGGAT
CTCGTCGTGACCCATGGCGATGCCTGCTTGCCGAATATCATGGTGGAAAATGGCCGCTTTTCTGGATTCA
TCGACTGTGGCCGGCTGGGTGTGGCGGACCGCTATCAGGACATAGCGTTGGCTACCCGTGATATTGCTGA
AGAGCTTGGCGGCGAATGGGCTGACCGCTTCCTCGTGCTTTACGGTATCGCCGCTCCCGATTCGCAGCGC
ATCGCCTTCTATCGCCTTCTTGACGAGTTCTTCTGAGCGGGACTCTGGGGTTCGAAATGACCGACCAAGC
GACGCCCAACCTGCCATCACGAGATTTCGATTCCACCGCCGCCTTCTATGAAAGGTTGGGCTTCGGAATC
GTTTTCCGGGACGCCGGCTGGATGATCCTCCAGCGCGGGGATCTCATGCTGGAGTTCTTCGCCCACCCTA
GGGGGAGGCTAACTGAAACACGGAAGGAGACAATACCGGAAGGAACCCGCGCTATGACGGCAATAAAAAG
ACAGAATAAAACGCACGGTGTTGGGTCGTTTGTTCATAAACGCGGGGTTCGGTCCCAGGGCTGGCACTCT
GTCGATACCCCACCGAGACCCCATTGGGGCCAATACGCCCGCGTTTCTTCCTTTTCCCCACCCCACCCCC
CAAGTTCGGGTGAAGGCCCAGGGCTCGCAGCCAACGTCGGGGCGGCAGGCCCTGCCATAGCCTCAGGTTA
CTCATATATACTTTAGATTGATTTAAAACTTCATTTTTAATTTAAAAGGATCTAGGTGAAGATCCTTTTT
GATAATCTCATGACCAAAATCCCTTAACGTGAGTTTTCGTTCCACTGAGCGTCAGACCCCGTAGAAAAGA
TCAAAGGATCTTCTTGAGATCCTTTTTTTCTGCGCGTAATCTGCTGCTTGCAAACAAAAAAACCACCGCT
ACCAGCGGTGGTTTGTTTGCCGGATCAAGAGCTACCAACTCTTTTTCCGAAGGTAACTGGCTTCAGCAGA
GCGCAGATACCAAATACTGTTCTTCTAGTGTAGCCGTAGTTAGGCCACCACTTCAAGAACTCTGTAGCAC
CGCCTACATACCTCGCTCTGCTAATCCTGTTACCAGTGGCTGCTGCCAGTGGCGATAAGTCGTGTCTTAC
CGGGTTGGACTCAAGACGATAGTTACCGGATAAGGCGCAGCGGTCGGGCTGAACGGGGGGTTCGTGCACA
CAGCCCAGCTTGGAGCGAACGACCTACACCGAACTGAGATACCTACAGCGTGAGCTATGAGAAAGCGCCA
CGCTTCCCGAAGGGAGAAAGGCGGACAGGTATCCGGTAAGCGGCAGGGTCGGAACAGGAGAGCGCACGAG
GGAGCTTCCAGGGGGAAACGCCTGGTATCTTTATAGTCCTGTCGGGTTTCGCCACCTCTGACTTGAGCGT
CGATTTTTGTGATGCTCGTCAGGGGGGCGGAGCCTATGGAAAAACGCCAGCAACGCGGCCTTTTTACGGT
TCCTGGCCTTTTGCTGGCCTTTTGCTCACATGTTCTTTCCTGCGTTATCCCCTGATTCTGTGGATAACCG
TATTACCGCCATGCATTAGTTATTAATAGTAATCAATTACGGGGTCATTAGTTCATAGCCCATATATGGA
GTTCCGCGTTACATAACTTACGGTAAATGGCCCGCCTGGCTGACCGCCCAACGACCCCCGCCCATTGACG
TCAATAATGACGTATGTTCCCATAGTAACGCCAATAGGGACTTTCCATTGACGTCAATGGGTGGAGTATT
TACGGTAAACTGCCCACTTGGCAGTACATCAAGTGTATCATATGCCAAGTACGCCCCCTATTGACGTCAA
TGACGGTAAATGGCCCGCCTGGCATTATGCCCAGTACATGACCTTATGGGACTTTCCTACTTGGCAGTAC
ATCTACGTATTAGTCATCGCTATTACCATGGTGATGCGGTTTTGGCAGTACATCAATGGGCGTGGATAGC
GGTTTGACTCACGGGGATTTCCAAGTCTCCACCCCATTGACGTCAATGGGAGTTTGTTTTGGCACCAAAA
TCAACGGGACTTTCCAAAATGTCGTAACAACTCCGCCCCATTGACGCAAATGGGCGGTAGGCGTGTACGG
TGGGAGGTCTATATAAGCAGAGCTGGTTTAGTGAACCGTCAGATCCGCTAGCGCCACCATGGTGGGTCGG
AACAGCGCCATCGCCGCCGGTGTATGCGGGGCCCTTTTCATTGGGTACTGCATCTACTTCGACCGCAAAA
GACGAAGTGACCCCAACTTCAAGAACAGGCTTCGAGAACGAAGAAAGAAACAGAAGCTTGCCAAGGAGAG
AGCTGGGCTTTCCAAGTTACCTGACCTTAAAGATGCTGAAGCTGTTCAGAAGTTCTTCCTTGAAGAAATA
CAGCTTGGTGAAGAGTTACTAGCTCAAGGTGAATATGAGAAGGGCGTAGACCATCTGACAAATGCAATTG
CTGTGTGTGGACAGCCACAGCAGTTACTGCAGGTCTTACAGCAAACTCTTCCACCACCAGTGTTCCAGAT
GCTTCTGACTAAGCTCCCAACAATTAGTCAGAGAATTGTAAGTGCTCAGAGCTTGGCTGAAGATGATGTG
GAAGGCGGTAGCGGGGATCCACCGGTCGCCACCATGGATAGCACCGAGGCAGTGATCAAGGAGTTCATGC
GGTTCAAGGTGCACATGGAGGGCTCCATGAACGGCCACGAGTTCGAGATCGAGGGCGAGGGCGAGGGCCG
CCCCTACGAGGGCACCCAGACCGCCAAGCTGAGGGTGACCAAGGGTGGCCCCCTGCCCTTCTCCTGGGAC
ATCCTGTCCCCTCAGTTCATGTACGGCTCCAGGGCCTTCACGAAGCACCCCGCCGACATCCCCGACTACT
GGAAGCAGTCCTTCCCCGAGGGCTTCAAGTGGGAGCGCGTGATGAACTTCGAGGACGGCGGCGCCGTGTC
CGTGGCCCAGGACACCTCCCTGGAGGACGGCACCCTGATCTACAAGGTGAAGCTCCGCGGCACCAACTTC
CCTCCTGACGGCCCCGTAATGCAGAAGAAGACAATGGGCTGGGAAGCATCCACCGAGCGGTTGTACCCCG
AGGACGTCGTGCTGAAGGGCGACATTAAGCATGCCCTGCGCCTGAAGGACGGCGGCCGGTACCTGGCGGA
CTTCAAGACCACCTACAGGGCCAAGAAGCCCGTGCAGATGCCCGGCGCCTTCAACATCGACCGCAAGTTG
GACATCACATCCCACAACGAGGACTACACCGTGGTGGAACAGTACGAACGCTCCGTGGCCCGCCACTCCA
CCGGCGGCTCCGGTGGCTCCTAATAAAGCGGCCGCGACTCTAGATCATAATCAGCCATACCACATTTGTA
GAGGTTTTACTTGCTTTAAAAAACCTCCCACACCTCCCCCTGAACCTGAAACATAAAATGAATGCAATTG
TTGTTGTTAACTTGTTTATTGCAGCTTATAATGGTTACAAATAAAGCAATAGCATCACAAATTTCACAAA
TAAAGCATTTTTTTCACTGCATTCTAGTTGTGGTTTGTCCAAACTCATCAATGTATCTTAAGGCGTAAAT
TGTAAGCGTTAATATTTTGTTAAAATTCGCGTTAAATTTTTGTTAAATCAGCTCATTTTTTAACCAATAG
GCCGAAATCGGCAAAATCCCTTATAAATCAAAAGAATAGACCGAGATAGGGT
[37 nt withheld, positions 4673-4709]
AAAGAACGTGGACTCCAACGTCAAAGG
[49 nt withheld, positions 4737-4785]
T
[91 nt withheld, positions 4787-4877]
G
[124 nt withheld, positions 4879-5002]
CAGGTGGCACTTTTCGGGGAAATGTGCGCGGAACCCCTATTTGTTTATTTTTCTAAATACATTCAAATAT
GTATCCGCTCATGAGACAATAAC
